>Addgene plasmid #139317 | iRFP-FRB-ER | addgene full sequence | sequence record 287405 | Addgene NGS Result
TAGTTATTAATAGTAATCAATTACGGGGTCATTAGTTCATAGCCCATATATGGAGTTCCGCGTTACATAA
CTTACGGTAAATGGCCCGCCTGGCTGACCGCCCAACGACCCCCGCCCATTGACGTCAATAATGACGTATG
TTCCCATAGTAACGCCAATAGGGACTTTCCATTGACGTCAATGGGTGGAGTATTTACGGTAAACTGCCCA
CTTGGCAGTACATCAAGTGTATCATATGCCAAGTACGCCCCCTATTGACGTCAATGACGGTAAATGGCCC
GCCTGGCATTATGCCCAGTACATGACCTTATGGGACTTTCCTACTTGGCAGTACATCTACGTATTAGTCA
TCGCTATTACCATGGTGATGCGGTTTTGGCAGTACATCAATGGGCGTGGATAGCGGTTTGACTCACGGGG
ATTTCCAAGTCTCCACCCCATTGACGTCAATGGGAGTTTGTTTTGGCACCAAAATCAACGGGACTTTCCA
AAATGTCGTAACAACTCCGCCCCATTGACGCAAATGGGCGGTAGGCGTGTACGGTGGGAGGTCTATATAA
GCAGAGCTGGTTTAGTGAACCGTCAGATCCGCTAGCGCTACCGGTCGCCACCATGGCGGAAGGATCCGTC
GCCAGGCAGCCTGACCTCTTGACCTGCGACGATGAGCCGATCCATATCCCCGGTGCCATCCAACCGCATG
GACTGCTGCTCGCCCTCGCCGCCGACATGACGATCGTTGCCGGCAGCGACAACCTTCCCGAACTCACCGG
ACTGGCGATCGGCGCCCTGATCGGCCGCTCTGCGGCCGATGTCTTCGACTCGGAGACGCACAACCGTCTG
ACGATCGCCTTGGCCGAGCCCGGGGCGGCCGTCGGAGCACCGATCACTGTCGGCTTCACGATGCGAAAGG
ACGCAGGCTTCATCGGCTCCTGGCATCGCCATGATCAGCTCATCTTCCTCGAGCTCGAGCCTCCCCAGCG
GGACGTCGCCGAGCCGCAGGCGTTCTTCCGCCGCACCAACAGCGCCATCCGCCGCCTGCAGGCCGCCGAA
ACCTTGGAAAGCGCCTGCGCCGCCGCGGCGCAAGAGGTGCGGAAGATTACCGGCTTCGATCGGGTGATGA
TCTATCGCTTCGCCTCCGACTTCAGCGGCGAAGTGATCGCAGAGGATCGGTGCGCCGAGGTCGAGTCAAA
ACTAGGCCTGCACTATCCTGCCTCAACCGTGCCGGCGCAGGCCCGTCGGCTCTATACCATCAACCCGGTA
CGGATCATTCCCGATATCAATTATCGGCCGGTGCCGGTCACCCCAGACCTCAATCCGGTCACCGGGCGGC
CGATTGATCTTAGCTTCGCCATCCTGCGCAGCGTCTCGCCCGTCCATCTGGAATTCATGCGCAACATAGG
CATGCATGGCACGATGTCGATCTCGATTTTGCGCGGCGAGCGACTGTGGGGATTGATCGTTTGCCATCAC
CGAACGCCGTACTACGTCGATCTCGATGGCCGCCAAGCCTGCGAGCTAGTCGCCCAGGTTCTGGCCTGGC
AGATCGGCGTGATGGAAGAGTCCGGACTCAGATCTCGAGCTCAGCTTACCATGGCTTATCCTTATGACGT
CCCTGACTATGTGGCCATCCTCTGGCAT
[270 nt withheld, positions 1639-1908]
GGATCCGGTGCTGGTGCTGGTGCTGGTGCTATCCTGAATTCCCGGGTCTTCCTGGCTTTGCCTGTTATCA
TGGTTGTTGCCTTTTCAATGTGCATTATCTGTTTGCTTATGGCTGGTGACACTTGGACAGAAACACTGGC
CTATGTGCTCTTCTGGGGAGTTGCAAGCATTGGAACATTTTTTATCATTCTTTACAATGGCAAAGATTTT
GTCGATGCTCCCAGACTGGTCCAGAAAGAAAAGATAGACTGAGGTACCGCGGGCCCGGGATCCACCGGAT
CTAGATAACTGATCATAATCAGCCATACCACATTTGTAGAGGTTTTACTTGCTTTAAAAAACCTCCCACA
CCTCCCCCTGAACCTGAAACATAAAATGAATGCAATTGTTGTTGTTAACTTGTTTATTGCAGCTTATAAT
GGTTACAAATAAAGCAATAGCATCACAAATTTCACAAATAAAGCATTTTTTTCACTGCATTCTAGTTGTG
GTTTGTCCAAACTCATCAATGTATCTTAACGCGTAAATTGTAAGCGTTAATATTTTGTTAAAATTCGCGT
TAAATTTTTGTTAAATCAGCTCATTTTTTAACCAATAGGCCGAAATCGGCAAAATCCCTTATAAATCAAA
AGAATAGACCGAGATAGGGT
[37 nt withheld, positions 2559-2595]
AAAGAACGTGGACTCCAACGTCAAAGG
[49 nt withheld, positions 2623-2671]
T
[91 nt withheld, positions 2673-2763]
G
[124 nt withheld, positions 2765-2888]
CAGGTGGCACTTTTCGGGGAAATGTGCGCGGAACCCCTATTTGTTTATTTTTCTAAATACATTCAAATAT
GTATCCGCTCATGAGACAATAACCCTGATAAATGCTTCAATAATATTGAAAAAGGAAGAGTCCTGAGGCG
GAAAGAACCAGCTGTGGAATGTGTGTCAGTTAGGGTGTGGAAAGTCCCCAGGCTCCCCAGCAGGCAGAAG
TATGCAAAGCATGCATCTCAATTAGTCAGCAACCAGGTGTGGAAAGTCCCCAGGCTCCCCAGCAGGCAGA
AGTATGCAAAGCATGCATCTCAATTAGTCAGCAACCATAGTCCCGCCCCTAACTCCGCCCATCCCGCCCC
TAACTCCGCCCAGTTCCGCCCATTCTCCGCCCCATGGCTGACTAATTTTTTTTATTTATGCAGAGGCCGA
GGCCGCCTCGGCCTCTGAGCTATTCCAGAAGTAGTGAGGAGGCTTTTTTGGAGGCCTAGGCTTTTGCAAA
GATCGATCAAGAGACAGGATGAGGATCGTTTCGCATGATTGAACAAGATGGATTGCACGCAGGTTCTCCG
GCCGCTTGGGTGGAGAGGCTATTCGGCTATGACTGGGCACAACAGACAATCGGCTGCTCTGATGCCGCCG
TGTTCCGGCTGTCAGCGCAGGGGCGCCCGGTTCTTTTTGTCAAGACCGACCTGTCCGGTGCCCTGAATGA
ACTGCAAGACGAGGCAGCGCGGCTATCGTGGCTGGCCACGACGGGCGTTCCTTGCGCAGCTGTGCTCGAC
GTTGTCACTGAAGCGGGAAGGGACTGGCTGCTATTGGGCGAAGTGCCGGGGCAGGATCTCCTGTCATCTC
ACCTTGCTCCTGCCGAGAAAGTATCCATCATGGCTGATGCAATGCGGCGGCTGCATACGCTTGATCCGGC
TACCTGCCCATTCGACCACCAAGCGAAACATCGCATCGAGCGAGCACGTACTCGGATGGAAGCCGGTCTT
GTCGATCAGGATGATCTGGACGAAGAGCATCAGGGGCTCGCGCCAGCCGAACTGTTCGCCAGGCTCAAGG
CGAGCATGCCCGACGGCGAGGATCTCGTCGTGACCCATGGCGATGCCTGCTTGCCGAATATCATGGTGGA
AAATGGCCGCTTTTCTGGATTCATCGACTGTGGCCGGCTGGGTGTGGCGGACCGCTATCAGGACATAGCG
TTGGCTACCCGTGATATTGCTGAAGAGCTTGGCGGCGAATGGGCTGACCGCTTCCTCGTGCTTTACGGTA
TCGCCGCTCCCGATTCGCAGCGCATCGCCTTCTATCGCCTTCTTGACGAGTTCTTCTGAGCGGGACTCTG
GGGTTCGAAATGACCGACCAAGCGACGCCCAACCTGCCATCACGAGATTTCGATTCCACCGCCGCCTTCT
ATGAAAGGTTGGGCTTCGGAATCGTTTTCCGGGACGCCGGCTGGATGATCCTCCAGCGCGGGGATCTCAT
GCTGGAGTTCTTCGCCCACCCTAGGGGGAGGCTAACTGAAACACGGAAGGAGACAATACCGGAAGGAACC
CGCGCTATGACGGCAATAAAAAGACAGAATAAAACGCACGGTGTTGGGTCGTTTGTTCATAAACGCGGGG
TTCGGTCCCAGGGCTGGCACTCTGTCGATACCCCACCGAGACCCCATTGGGGCCAATACGCCCGCGTTTC
TTCCTTTTCCCCACCCCACCCCCCAAGTTCGGGTGAAGGCCCAGGGCTCGCAGCCAACGTCGGGGCGGCA
GGCCCTGCCATAGCCTCAGGTTACTCATATATACTTTAGATTGATTTAAAACTTCATTTTTAATTTAAAA
GGATCTAGGTGAAGATCCTTTTTGATAATCTCATGACCAAAATCCCTTAACGTGAGTTTTCGTTCCACTG
AGCGTCAGACCCCGTAGAAAAGATCAAAGGATCTTCTTGAGATCCTTTTTTTCTGCGCGTAATCTGCTGC
TTGCAAACAAAAAAACCACCGCTACCAGCGGTGGTTTGTTTGCCGGATCAAGAGCTACCAACTCTTTTTC
CGAAGGTAACTGGCTTCAGCAGAGCGCAGATACCAAATACTGTTCTTCTAGTGTAGCCGTAGTTAGGCCA
CCACTTCAAGAACTCTGTAGCACCGCCTACATACCTCGCTCTGCTAATCCTGTTACCAGTGGCTGCTGCC
AGTGGCGATAAGTCGTGTCTTACCGGGTTGGACTCAAGACGATAGTTACCGGATAAGGCGCAGCGGTCGG
GCTGAACGGGGGGTTCGTGCACACAGCCCAGCTTGGAGCGAACGACCTACACCGAACTGAGATACCTACA
GCGTGAGCTATGAGAAAGCGCCACGCTTCCCGAAGGGAGAAAGGCGGACAGGTATCCGGTAAGCGGCAGG
GTCGGAACAGGAGAGCGCACGAGGGAGCTTCCAGGGGGAAACGCCTGGTATCTTTATAGTCCTGTCGGGT
TTCGCCACCTCTGACTTGAGCGTCGATTTTTGTGATGCTCGTCAGGGGGGCGGAGCCTATGGAAAAACGC
CAGCAACGCGGCCTTTTTACGGTTCCTGGCCTTTTGCTGGCCTTTTGCTCACATGTTCTTTCCTGCGTTA
TCCCCTGATTCTGTGGATAACCGTATTACCGCCATGCAT
Features (pLannotate 1.2.2; 17 found; start..end, strand, type, name):
     61..364     +  enhancer       CMV enhancer: human cytomegalovirus immediate early enhancer
    365..568     +  promoter       CMV promoter: human cytomegalovirus (CMV) immediate early promoter
    613..1560    +  CDS            iRFP713: iRFP713 is a basic (constitutively fluorescent) near ir fluorescent protein published in 2011, derived from Rhodopseudomonas palustris. It has low acid sensitivity. It requires the cofactor biliverdin for fluorescence.
   1561..1583    +  misc_feature   MCS (fragment): multiple cloning site
   1627..1905    +  CDS            FRB (sequence partly withheld): FKBP-rapamycin binding domain of human FRAP
   1957..2157    +  CDS            SACM1L (fragment): SAC1_BOVIN - Also known as SAC1 From Bos taurus (Bovine).
   2161..2186    +  misc_feature   MCS (fragment): multiple cloning site
   2198..2282    +  CDS            large T antigen (fragment): large T antigen from SV40 (simian virus 40)
   2305..2426    +  polyA_signal   SV40 poly(A) signal: SV40 polyadenylation signal
   2460..2888    -  rep_origin     f1 ori (sequence partly withheld): f1 bacteriophage origin of replication; arrow indicates direction of (+) strand synthesis
   2915..3019    +  promoter       AmpR promoter: bla
   3021..3378    +  promoter       SV40 promoter: SV40 enhancer and early promoter
   3413..4207    +  CDS            NeoR/KanR: aminoglycoside phosphotransferase from Tn5; aph(3')-II (or nptII); confers resistance to neomycin, kanamycin, and G418 (Geneticin®)
   4228..4380    +  CDS            ble (fragment): BLE_KLEPN - Experimental evidence at protein level: Swiss-Prot protein existence level 1. Binding protein with a strong affinity to the bleomycin family of antibiotics. Binds to CL990; an antimitotic-antibiotic compound. From Klebsiella pneumoniae.
   4439..4486    +  polyA_signal   HSV TK poly(A) signal: herpes simplex virus thymidine kinase polyadenylation signal (Cole and Stacy, 1985)
   4577..4593    -  polyA_signal   bGH poly(A) signal (fragment): bovine growth hormone polyadenylation signal
   4815..5403    +  rep_origin     ori: high-copy-number ColE1/pMB1/pBR322/pUC origin of replication
