[The description below was written by a language model from this plasmid's Addgene catalogue record and pLannotate feature annotations shown in this document.]
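Description:
iRFP-FRB-ER is a 5.5 kb mammalian expression plasmid built on the piRFP-C1 backbone, a C1-style vector in which the fluorescent protein sits upstream of the cloning site so that inserts are fused to its C-terminus. It replicates in E. coli at high copy from a ColE1/pUC-type origin and also carries an f1 phage origin. Selection relies on a single Tn5 NeoR/KanR cassette. This is driven by a bacterial (bla) promoter for kanamycin resistance in bacteria and by the SV40 enhancer/early promoter, with an HSV TK polyadenylation signal, for G418 selection in mammalian cells. Short fragments annotated as ble, bGH poly(A), SV40 large T antigen and multiple cloning site appear to be partial automated matches to backbone sequence rather than functional parts.

The payload is one open reading frame expressed from the CMV immediate early enhancer and promoter and terminated by the SV40 poly(A) signal. It encodes the near-infrared fluorescent protein iRFP713, which needs biliverdin as a cofactor. This is followed by the FRB (FKBP-rapamycin binding) domain of human MTOR, residues 2021–2113, then a short flexible glycine/serine-rich linker, and finally residues 521–587 of SACM1L (SAC1). The record lists the insert as human; the annotation tool matched the SAC1 segment to the bovine orthologue, presumably because of sequence conservation. According to the stated purpose, the SAC1 C-terminal portion makes the fusion an endoplasmic reticulum resident.

The construct serves as the ER-localised anchor in chemically induced dimerization experiments. Rapamycin bridges FRB and an FKBP-tagged partner supplied separately, recruiting that partner to the ER, and the iRFP signal marks the anchor without occupying the visible fluorescence channels.
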