Addgene plasmid #139317: iRFP-FRB-ER
Purpose: endoplasmic reticulum-resident FRB for chemically induced dimerization
Depositing lab: Gerry Hammond. Publication: Probing the subcellular distribution of phosphatidylinositol reveals a surprising lack at the plasma membrane. Zewe JP, Miller AM, Sangappa S, Wills RC, Goulden BD, Hammond GRV. J Cell Biol. 2020 Mar 2;219(3). pii: 133808. doi: 10.1083/jcb.201906127. PubMed 32211893.
Backbone
  Vector backbone: piRFP-C1
  Vector type: Mammalian Expression
Growth in bacteria
  Bacterial resistance: Kanamycin, 50 μg/mL
  Growth temperature: 37°C
  Growth strain: DH5alpha
  Copy number: High Copy
Gene/Insert
  Gene/Insert name: iRFP:MTOR(2021-2113):[GGSA]2ILNSRV:SACM1L(521-587)
  Species: H. sapiens (human)
  Cloning method: Gibson Cloning
Terms and licenses: Academic/Nonprofit Terms; Industry Terms: Not Available to Industry
How to cite: iRFP-FRB-ER was a gift from Gerry Hammond (Addgene plasmid # 139317 ; http://n2t.net/addgene:139317 ; RRID:Addgene_139317)
